Addgene plasmid #141309: pCEP4-FLAG-TAPBPR-tapasinCT
Purpose: Mammalian expression of FLAG-tagged TAPBPR with tapasin CT
Depositing lab: Erik Procko. Depositing organization: University of Illinois at Urbana-Champaign. Publication: TAPBPR promotes antigen loading on MHC-I molecules using a peptide trap. McShan AC, Devlin CA, Morozov GI, Overall SA, Moschidi D, Akella N, Procko E, Sgourakis NG. Nat Commun. 2021 May 26;12(1):3174. doi: 10.1038/s41467-021-23225-6. PubMed 34039964.
Backbone
  Vector backbone: pCEP4
  Backbone manufacturer: Invitrogen
  Backbone size w/o insert (bp): 10381
  Total vector size (bp): 11965
  Vector type: Mammalian Expression
  Selectable markers: Hygromycin
Growth in bacteria
  Bacterial resistance: Ampicillin, 100 μg/mL
  Growth temperature: 37°C
  Growth strain: DH5alpha
  Copy number: High Copy
Gene/Insert
  Gene/Insert name: TAPBPR
  Species: H. sapiens (human)
  Insert size (bp): 1584
  Mutation: C terminal tail of tapasin
  Entrez Gene: TAPBPL (a.k.a. TAPBP-R, TAPBPR)
  Promoter: CMV
  Tag / fusion protein: FLAG (N terminal on insert)
  Cloning method: Restriction Enzyme; 5′ cloning site NheI (not destroyed); 3′ cloning site XhoI (not destroyed)
  Sequencing primers: 5′ CMV_fwd; 3′ EBV_rev
Terms and licenses: Academic/Nonprofit Terms; Industry Terms: Not Available to Industry
How to cite: pCEP4-FLAG-TAPBPR-tapasinCT was a gift from Erik Procko (Addgene plasmid # 141309 ; http://n2t.net/addgene:141309 ; RRID:Addgene_141309)
