[The description below was written by a language model from this plasmid's Addgene catalogue record and pLannotate feature annotations shown in this document.]
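Description:
pCEP4-FLAG-TAPBPR-tapasinCT is an 11,965 bp mammalian expression plasmid built on the Invitrogen pCEP4 episomal backbone. In E. coli it is maintained through a high-copy ColE1/pUC-type origin and selected with ampicillin via the bla gene. In mammalian cells the Epstein-Barr virus oriP origin together with the vector-encoded EBNA1 protein lets the plasmid replicate and persist extrachromosomally in primate cells. A hygromycin resistance gene, driven by the HSV thymidine kinase promoter and terminated by the TK poly(A) signal, allows selection of stably carrying populations. Several short annotated fragments (tet promoter, TcR, rop, EBV and HSV glycoprotein pieces, SV40 large T) appear to be backbone remnants flanking these elements rather than functional genes.

The payload, cloned between NheI and XhoI, is a 1,584 bp human TAPBPR (TAPBPL) insert expressed from the CMV immediate-early enhancer/promoter and followed by an SV40 polyadenylation signal. The feature table shows the open reading frame beginning with a short segment matching HLA-A, most plausibly a heterologous signal peptide. A FLAG epitope follows, so the tag would sit at the N terminus of the mature protein, and then comes the TAPBPR coding region. The TAPBPR match ends before the end of the insert, which fits the recorded modification: the C-terminal tail is that of tapasin, the related MHC class I chaperone of the peptide-loading complex. That tapasin segment is not separately annotated. The construct is intended for expressing this FLAG-tagged chimera in mammalian cells. It was deposited with a study of how TAPBPR promotes peptide loading onto MHC-I molecules, although the record does not state the specific experimental rationale for the tail swap.
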