Features (pLannotate 1.2.2; 21 found; start..end, strand, type, name):
     13..90      +  CDS            HLA-A (fragment): HLAA_HUMAN - Also known as HLAA. Experimental evidence at protein level: Swiss-Prot protein existence level 1. Allele A*74:01: Presents immunodominant HIV-1 epitopes derived from gag-pol (GQMVHQAISPR, QIYPGIKVR) and rev (RQIHSISER), carrying an aliphatic residue at position 2 and Arg anchor residue at the C-terminus. May contribute to viral load control in chronic HIV-1 infection. From Homo sapiens (Human).
     91..115     +  CDS            3xFLAG (fragment): three tandem FLAG® epitope tags
    121..1338    +  CDS            TAPBPL (fragment): TPSNR_HUMAN - Experimental evidence at protein level: Swiss-Prot protein existence level 1. Component of the antigen processing and presentation pathway, which binds to MHC class I coupled with beta2-microglobulin/B2M. Association between TAPBPR and MHC class I occurs in the absence of a functional peptide-loading complex (PLC). From Homo sapiens (Human).
   1598..1732    -  polyA_signal   SV40 poly(A) signal: SV40 polyadenylation signal
   1755..1837    -  CDS            large T antigen (fragment): large T antigen from SV40 (simian virus 40)
   1840..1880    +  CDS            rop (fragment): Rop protein, which maintains plasmids at low copy number; rop
   2482..4271    -  rep_origin     oriP: Epstein-Barr virus oriP replication origin (Yates et al., 2000)
   4276..4494    -  CDS            gL (fragment): GL_EBVB9 - Experimental evidence at protein level: Swiss-Prot protein existence level 1. The heterodimer glycoprotein H-glycoprotein L is required for the fusion of viral and plasma membranes leading to virus entry into the host cell. Acts as a functional inhibitor of gH and maintains gH in an inhibited form. Upon binding to host integrins, gL dissociates from gH leading to activation of the viral fusion glycoproteins gB and gH. Fusion of EBV with B-lymphocytes requires the additional receptor- binding protein gp42, which forms a complex with gH/gL. The heterodimer gH/gL targets also host EPHA
   4577..6502    -  CDS            EBNA1: Epstein-Barr nuclear antigen 1, also known as EBNA-1 crucial for latent viral infection, and for episomal amplification of vectors containing the oriP origin (Okita et al., 2013)
   6540..6884    -  CDS            BRRF2_EBVB9 (fragment): Protein inferred from homology: Swiss-Prot protein existence level 3. From Epstein-Barr virus (strain B95-8) (HHV-4) (Human herpesvirus 4).
   6887..6910    -  promoter       tet promoter (fragment): E. coli promoter for tetracycline efflux protein gene
   7023..7127    +  promoter       AmpR promoter: bla
   7128..7988    +  CDS            AmpR: β-lactamase; bla; confers resistance to ampicillin, carbenicillin, and related antibiotics
   8159..8747    +  rep_origin     ori: high-copy-number ColE1/pMB1/pBR322/pUC origin of replication
   8937..9281    -  CDS            TcR (fragment): tetracycline efflux protein; tet; confers resistance to tetracycline
   9364..9509    +  promoter       HSV TK promoter: herpes simplex virus thymidine kinase promoter
   9549..10574   +  CDS            HygR: aminoglycoside phosphotransferase from E. coli; aph(4)-Ia; confers resistance to hygromycin
  10639..10687   +  polyA_signal   HSV TK poly(A) signal: herpes simplex virus thymidine kinase polyadenylation signal (Cole and Stacy, 1985)
  10887..11111   +  CDS            gH (fragment): GH_HHV11 - Experimental evidence at protein level: Swiss-Prot protein existence level 1. The heterodimer glycoprotein H-glycoprotein L is required for the fusion of viral and plasma membranes leading to virus entry into the host cell. Following initial binding to host receptor, membrane fusion is mediated by the fusion machinery composed of gB and the heterodimer gH/gL. May also be involved in the fusion between the virion envelope and the outer nuclear membrane during virion morphogenesis. From Human herpesvirus 1 (strain 17) (HHV-1) (Human herpes simplex virus 1).
  11340..11719   +  enhancer       CMV enhancer: human cytomegalovirus immediate early enhancer
  11721..11920   +  promoter       CMV promoter: human cytomegalovirus (CMV) immediate early promoter
>Addgene plasmid #141309 | pCEP4-FLAG-TAPBPR-tapasinCT | depositor full sequence | sequence record 297143 | pCEP4-FLAG-TAPBPR-tapasinCT sequence 11965 bps
GCTAGCGCCACCATGGCCGTCATGGCGCCCCGAACCCTCGTCCTGCTACTCTCGGGGGCCCTGGCCCTGA
CCCAGACCTGGGCGGGCTCCGACTACAAGGACGATGATGACAAGGGAGGATCCAAGCCCCACCCAGCAGA
GGGGCAGTGGCGGGCAGTGGACGTGGTCCTAGACTGTTTCCTGGTGAAGGACGGTGCGCACCGTGGAGCT
CTCGCCAGCAGTGAGGACAGGGCAAGGGCCTCCCTTGTGCTGAAGCAGGTGCCAGTGCTGGACGATGGCT
CCCTGGAGGACTTCACCGATTTCCAAGGGGGCACACTGGCCCAAGATGACCCACCTATTATCTTTGAGGC
CTCAGTGGACCTGGTCCAGATTCCCCAGGCCGAGGCCTTGCTCCATGCTGACTGCAGTGGGAAGGAGGTG
ACCTGTGAGATCTCCCGCTACTTTCTCCAGATGACAGAGACCACTGTTAAGACAGCAGCTTGGTTCATGG
CCAACGTGCAGGTCTCTGGAGGGGGACCTAGCATCTCCTTGGTGATGAAGACTCCCAGGGTCGCCAAGAA
TGAGGTGCTCTGGCACCCAACGCTGAACTTGCCACTGAGCCCCCAGGGGACTGTGCGAACTGCAGTGGAG
TTCCAGGTGATGACACAGACCCAATCCCTGAGCTTCCTGCTGGGGTCCTCAGCCTCCTTGGACTGTGGCT
TCTCCATGGCACCGGGCTTGGACCTCATCAGTGTGGAGTGGCGACTGCAGCACAAGGGCAGGGGTCAGTT
GGTGTACAGCTGGACCGCAGGGCAGGGGCAGGCTGTGCGGAAGGGCGCTACCCTGGAGCCTGCACAACTG
GGCATGGCCAGGGATGCCTCCCTCACCCTGCCCGGCCTCACTATACAGGACGAGGGGACCTACATTTGCC
AGATCACCACCTCTCTGTACCGAGCTCAGCAGATCATCCAGCTCAACATCCAAGCTTCCCCTAAAGTACG
ACTGAGCTTGGCAAACGAAGCTCTGCTGCCCACCCTCATCTGCGACATTGCTGGCTATTACCCTCTGGAT
GTGGTGGTGACGTGGACCCGAGAGGAGCTGGGTGGATCCCCAGCCCAAGTCTCTGGTGCCTCCTTCTCCA
GCCTCAGGCAAAGCGTGGCAGGCACCTACAGCATCTCCTCCTCTCTCACCGCAGAACCTGGCTCTGCAGG
TGCCACTTACACCTGCCAGGTCACACACATCTCTCTGGAGGAGCCCCTTGGGGCCAGCACCCAGGTTGTC
CCACCAGAGCGGAGATCAGGGCCCTCCCTTGAGGACAGCGTAGGCCTTTTCCTGTCTGCCTTTCTTCTGC
TTGGGCTCTTCAAGGCACTGGGCTGGGCTGCTGTCTACCTGTCCACCTGCAAGGATTCAAAGAAGGTACA
GTGCTCCACCTCTCTGTATCTTTCCCTTGTCACTTTATCTCCTCATCCTATCTCAAAACCCATGGAGGGA
GGCTGCTGGTGTGGTAGGCAGAACCTAGGCTTGGAATTCACACTGATCTGGGTTAAAACCTGGCACTATA
TCCTAACTGTAGGACTCTTTGAGCATGCTACTTAATGACTCGAGGCCGGCAAGGCCGGATCCAGACATGA
TAAGATACATTGATGAGTTTGGACAAACCACAACTAGAATGCAGTGAAAAAAATGCTTTATTTGTGAAAT
TTGTGATGCTATTGCTTTATTTGTAACCATTATAAGCTGCAATAAACAAGTTAACAACAACAATTGCATT
CATTTTATGTTTCAGGTTCAGGGGGAGGTGGGGAGGTTTTTTAAAGCAAGTAAAACCTCTACAAATGTGG
TATGGCTGATTATGATCCGGCTGCCTCGCGCGTTTCGGTGATGACGGTGAAAACCTCTGACACATGCAGC
TCCCGGAGACGGTCACAGCTTGTCTGTAAGCGGATGCCGGGAGCAGACAAGCCCGTCAGGGCGCGTCAGC
GGGTGTTGGCGGGTGTCGGGGCGCAGCCATGACCGGTCGACTCTAGAGCCCCGCCGCCGGACGAACTAAA
CCTGACTACGGCATCTCTGCCCCTTCTTCGCTGGTACGAGGAGCGCTTTTGTTTTGTATTCGGGGCAGTG
CATGTAATCCCTTCAGTTGGTTGGTACAACTTGCCAACTGGGCCCTGTTCCACATGTGACACGGGGGGGG
ACCAAACACAAAGGGGTTCTCTGACTGTAGTTGACATCCTTATAAATGGATGTGCACATTTGCCAACACT
GAGTGGCTTTCATCCTGGAGCAGACTTTGCATGCTGTGGACTGCAACACAACATTGCCTTTATGTGTAAC
TCTTGGCTGAAGCTCTTACACCAATGCTGGGGGACATGTACCTCCCAGGGGCCCAGGAAGACTACGGGAG
GCTACACCAACGTCAATCAGAGGGGCCTGTGTAGCTACCGATAAGCGGACCCTCAAGAGGGCATTAGCAA
TAGTGTTTATAAGGCCCCCTTGTTAACCCTAAACGGGTAGCATATGCTTCCCGGGTAGTAGTATATACTA
TCCAGACTAACCCTAATTCAATAGCATATGTTACCCAACGGGAAGCATATGCTATCGAATTAGGGTTAGT
AAAAGGGTCCTAAGGAACAGCGATATCTCCCACCCCATGAGCTGTCACGGTTTTATTTACATGGGGTCAG
GATTCCACGAGGGTAGTGAACCATTTTAGTCACAAGGGCAGTGGCTGAAGATCAAGGAGCGGGCAGTGAA
CTCTCCTGAATCTTCGCCTGCTTCTTCATTCTCCTTCGTTTAGCTAATAGAATAACTGCTGAGTTGTGAA
CAGTAAGGTGTATGTGAGGTGCTCGAAAACAAGGTTTCAGGTGACGCCCCCAGAATAAAATTTGGACGGG
GGGTTCAGTGGTGGCATTGTGCTATGACACCAATATAACCCTCACAAACCCCTTGGGCAATAAATACTAG
TGTAGGAATGAAACATTCTGAATATCTTTAACAATAGAAATCCATGGGGTGGGGACAAGCCGTAAAGACT
GGATGTCCATCTCACACGAATTTATGGCTATGGGCAACACATAATCCTAGTGCAATATGATACTGGGGTT
ATTAAGATGTGTCCCAGGCAGGGACCAAGACAGGTGAACCATGTTGTTACACTCTATTTGTAACAAGGGG
AAAGAGAGTGGACGCCGACAGCAGCGGACTCCACTGGTTGTCTCTAACACCCCCGAAAATTAAACGGGGC
TCCACGCCAATGGGGCCCATAAACAAAGACAAGTGGCCACTCTTTTTTTTGAAATTGTGGAGTGGGGGCA
CGCGTCAGCCCCCACACGCCGCCCTGCGGTTTTGGACTGTAAAATAAGGGTGTAATAACTTGGCTGATTG
TAACCCCGCTAACCACTGCGGTCAAACCACTTGCCCACAAAACCACTAATGGCACCCCGGGGAATACCTG
CATAAGTAGGTGGGCGGGCCAAGATAGGGGCGCGATTGCTGCGATCTGGAGGACAAATTACACACACTTG
CGCCTGAGCGCCAAGCACAGGGTTGTTGGTCCTCATATTCACGAGGTCGCTGAGAGCACGGTGGGCTAAT
GTTGCCATGGGTAGCATATACTACCCAAATATCTGGATAGCATATGCTATCCTAATCTATATCTGGGTAG
CATAGGCTATCCTAATCTATATCTGGGTAGCATATGCTATCCTAATCTATATCTGGGTAGTATATGCTAT
CCTAATTTATATCTGGGTAGCATAGGCTATCCTAATCTATATCTGGGTAGCATATGCTATCCTAATCTAT
ATCTGGGTAGTATATGCTATCCTAATCTGTATCCGGGTAGCATATGCTATCCTAATAGAGATTAGGGTAG
TATATGCTATCCTAATTTATATCTGGGTAGCATATACTACCCAAATATCTGGATAGCATATGCTATCCTA
ATCTATATCTGGGTAGCATATGCTATCCTAATCTATATCTGGGTAGCATAGGCTATCCTAATCTATATCT
GGGTAGCATATGCTATCCTAATCTATATCTGGGTAGTATATGCTATCCTAATTTATATCTGGGTAGCATA
GGCTATCCTAATCTATATCTGGGTAGCATATGCTATCCTAATCTATATCTGGGTAGTATATGCTATCCTA
ATCTGTATCCGGGTAGCATATGCTATCCTCATGCATATACAGTCAGCATATGATACCCAGTAGTAGAGTG
GGAGTGCTATCCTTTGCATATGCCGCCACCTCCCAAGGGGGCGTGAATTTTCGCTGCTTGTCCTTTTCCT
GCATGCTGGTTGCTCCCATTCTTAGGTGAATTTAAGGAGGCCAGGCTAAAGCCGTCGCATGTCTGATTGC
TCACCAGGTAAATGTCGCTAATGTTTTCCAACGCGAGAAGGTGTTGAGCGCGGAGCTGAGTGACGTGACA
ACATGGGTATGCCCAATTGCCCCATGTTGGGAGGACGAAAATGGTGACAAGACAGATGGCCAGAAATACA
CCAACAGCACGCATGATGTCTACTGGGGATTTATTCTTTAGTGCGGGGGAATACACGGCTTTTAATACGA
TTGAGGGCGTCTCCTAACAAGTTACATCACTCCTGCCCTTCCTCACCCTCATCTCCATCACCTCCTTCAT
CTCCGTCATCTCCGTCATCACCCTCCGCGGCAGCCCCTTCCACCATAGGTGGAAACCAGGGAGGCAAATC
TACTCCATCGTCAAAGCTGCACACAGTCACCCTGATATTGCAGGTAGGAGCGGGCTTTGTCATAACAAGG
TCCTTAATCGCATCCTTCAAAACCTCAGCAAATATATGAGTTTGTAAAAAGACCATGAAATAACAGACAA
TGGACTCCCTTAGCGGGCCAGGTTGTGGGCCGGGTCCAGGGGCCATTCCAAAGGGGAGACGACTCAATGG
TGTAAGACGACATTGTGGAATAGCAAGGGCAGTTCCTCGCCTTAGGTTGTAAAGGGAGGTCTTACTACCT
CCATATACGAACACACCGGCGACCCAAGTTCCTTCGTCGGTAGTCCTTTCTACGTGACTCCTAGCCAGGA
GAGCTCTTAAACCTTCTGCAATGTTCTCAAATTTCGGGTTGGAACCTCCTTGACCACGATGCTTTCCAAA
CCACCCTCCTTTTTTGCGCCTGCCTCCATCACCCTGACCCCGGGGTCCAGTGCTTGGGCCTTCTCCTGGG
TCATCTGCGGGGCCCTGCTCTATCGCTCCCGGGGGCACGTCAGGCTCACCATCTGGGCCACCTTCTTGGT
GGTATTCAAAATAATCGGCTTCCCCTACAGGGTGGAAAAATGGCCTTCTACCTGGAGGGGGCCTGCGCGG
TGGAGACCCGGATGATGATGACTGACTACTGGGACTCCTGGGCCTCTTTTCTCCACGTCCACGACCTCTC
CCCCTGGCTCTTTCACGACTTCCCCCCCTGGCTCTTTCACGTCCTCTACCCCGGCGGCCTCCACTACCTC
CTCGACCCCGGCCTCCACTACCTCCTCGACCCCGGCCTCCACTGCCTCCTCGACCCCGGCCTCCACCTCC
TGCTCCTGCCCCTCCTGCTCCTGCCCCTCCTCCTGCTCCTGCCCCTCCTGCCCCTCCTGCTCCTGCCCCT
CCTGCCCCTCCTGCTCCTGCCCCTCCTGCCCCTCCTGCTCCTGCCCCTCCTGCCCCTCCTCCTGCTCCTG
CCCCTCCTGCCCCTCCTCCTGCTCCTGCCCCTCCTGCCCCTCCTGCTCCTGCCCCTCCTGCCCCTCCTGC
TCCTGCCCCTCCTGCCCCTCCTGCTCCTGCCCCTCCTGCTCCTGCCCCTCCTGCTCCTGCCCCTCCTGCT
CCTGCCCCTCCTGCCCCTCCTGCCCCTCCTCCTGCTCCTGCCCCTCCTGCTCCTGCCCCTCCTGCCCCTC
CTGCCCCTCCTGCTCCTGCCCCTCCTCCTGCTCCTGCCCCTCCTGCCCCTCCTGCCCCTCCTCCTGCTCC
TGCCCCTCCTGCCCCTCCTCCTGCTCCTGCCCCTCCTCCTGCTCCTGCCCCTCCTGCCCCTCCTGCCCCT
CCTCCTGCTCCTGCCCCTCCTGCCCCTCCTCCTGCTCCTGCCCCTCCTCCTGCTCCTGCCCCTCCTGCCC
CTCCTGCCCCTCCTCCTGCTCCTGCCCCTCCTCCTGCTCCTGCCCCTCCTGCCCCTCCTGCCCCTCCTGC
CCCTCCTCCTGCTCCTGCCCCTCCTCCTGCTCCTGCCCCTCCTGCTCCTGCCCCTCCCGCTCCTGCTCCT
GCTCCTGTTCCACCGTGGGTCCCTTTGCAGCCAATGCAACTTGGACGTTTTTGGGGTCTCCGGACACCAT
CTCTATGTCTTGGCCCTGATCCTGAGCCGCCCGGGGCTCCTGGTCTTCCGCCTCCTCGTCCTCGTCCTCT
TCCCCGTCCTCGTCCATGGTTATCACCCCCTCTTCTTTGAGGTCCACTGCCGCCGGAGCCTTCTGGTCCA
GATGTGTCTCCCTTCTCTCCTAGGCCATTTCCAGGTCCTGTACCTGGCCCCTCGTCAGACATGATTCACA
CTAAAAGAGATCAATAGACATCTTTATTAGACGACGCTCAGTGAATACAGGGAGTGCAGACTCCTGCCCC
CTCCAACAGCCCCCCCACCCTCATCCCCTTCATGGTCGCTGTCAGACAGATCCAGGTCTGAAAATTCCCC
ATCCTCCGAACCATCCTCGTCCTCATCACCAATTACTCGCAGCCCGGAAAACTCCCGCTGAACATCCTCA
AGATTTGCGTCCTGAGCCTCAAGCCAGGCCTCAAATTCCTCGTCCCCCTTTTTGCTGGACGGTAGGGATG
GGGATTCTCGGGACCCCTCCTCTTCCTCTTCAAGGTCACCAGACAGAGATGCTACTGGGGCAACGGAAGA
AAAGCTGGGTGCGGCCTGTGAGGATCAGCTTATCGATGATAAGCTGTCAAACATGAGAATTCTTGAAGAC
GAAAGGGCCTCGTGATACGCCTATTTTTATAGGTTAATGTCATGATAATAATGGTTTCTTAGACGTCAGG
TGGCACTTTTCGGGGAAATGTGCGCGGAACCCCTATTTGTTTATTTTTCTAAATACATTCAAATATGTAT
CCGCTCATGAGACAATAACCCTGATAAATGCTTCAATAATATTGAAAAAGGAAGAGTATGAGTATTCAAC
ATTTCCGTGTCGCCCTTATTCCCTTTTTTGCGGCATTTTGCCTTCCTGTTTTTGCTCACCCAGAAACGCT
GGTGAAAGTAAAAGATGCTGAAGATCAGTTGGGTGCACGAGTGGGTTACATCGAACTGGATCTCAACAGC
GGTAAGATCCTTGAGAGTTTTCGCCCCGAAGAACGTTTTCCAATGATGAGCACTTTTAAAGTTCTGCTAT
GTGGCGCGGTATTATCCCGTGTTGACGCCGGGCAAGAGCAACTCGGTCGCCGCATACACTATTCTCAGAA
TGACTTGGTTGAGTACTCACCAGTCACAGAAAAGCATCTTACGGATGGCATGACAGTAAGAGAATTATGC
AGTGCTGCCATAACCATGAGTGATAACACTGCGGCCAACTTACTTCTGACAACGATCGGAGGACCGAAGG
AGCTAACCGCTTTTTTGCACAACATGGGGGATCATGTAACTCGCCTTGATCGTTGGGAACCGGAGCTGAA
TGAAGCCATACCAAACGACGAGCGTGACACCACGATGCCTGCAGCAATGGCAACAACGTTGCGCAAACTA
TTAACTGGCGAACTACTTACTCTAGCTTCCCGGCAACAATTAATAGACTGGATGGAGGCGGATAAAGTTG
CAGGACCACTTCTGCGCTCGGCCCTTCCGGCTGGCTGGTTTATTGCTGATAAATCTGGAGCCGGTGAGCG
TGGGTCTCGCGGTATCATTGCAGCACTGGGGCCAGATGGTAAGCCCTCCCGTATCGTAGTTATCTACACG
ACGGGGAGTCAGGCAACTATGGATGAACGAAATAGACAGATCGCTGAGATAGGTGCCTCACTGATTAAGC
ATTGGTAACTGTCAGACCAAGTTTACTCATATATACTTTAGATTGATTTAAAACTTCATTTTTAATTTAA
AAGGATCTAGGTGAAGATCCTTTTTGATAATCTCATGACCAAAATCCCTTAACGTGAGTTTTCGTTCCAC
TGAGCGTCAGACCCCGTAGAAAAGATCAAAGGATCTTCTTGAGATCCTTTTTTTCTGCGCGTAATCTGCT
GCTTGCAAACAAAAAAACCACCGCTACCAGCGGTGGTTTGTTTGCCGGATCAAGAGCTACCAACTCTTTT
TCCGAAGGTAACTGGCTTCAGCAGAGCGCAGATACCAAATACTGTCCTTCTAGTGTAGCCGTAGTTAGGC
CACCACTTCAAGAACTCTGTAGCACCGCCTACATACCTCGCTCTGCTAATCCTGTTACCAGTGGCTGCTG
CCAGTGGCGATAAGTCGTGTCTTACCGGGTTGGACTCAAGACGATAGTTACCGGATAAGGCGCAGCGGTC
GGGCTGAACGGGGGGTTCGTGCACACAGCCCAGCTTGGAGCGAACGACCTACACCGAACTGAGATACCTA
CAGCGTGAGCTATGAGAAAGCGCCACGCTTCCCGAAGGGAGAAAGGCGGACAGGTATCCGGTAAGCGGCA
GGGTCGGAACAGGAGAGCGCACGAGGGAGCTTCCAGGGGGAAACGCCTGGTATCTTTATAGTCCTGTCGG
GTTTCGCCACCTCTGACTTGAGCGTCGATTTTTGTGATGCTCGTCAGGGGGGCGGAGCCTATGGAAAAAC
GCCAGCAACGCGGCCTTTTTACGGTTCCTGGCCTTTTGCTGCGCCGCGTGCGGCTGCTGGAGATGGCGGA
CGCGATGGATATGTTCTGCCAAGGGTTGGTTTGCGCATTCACAGTTCTCCGCAAGAATTGATTGGCTCCA
ATTCTTGGAGTGGTGAATCCGTTAGCGAGGTGCCGCCGGCTTCCATTCAGGTCGAGGTGGCCCGGCTCCA
TGCACCGCGACGCAACGCGGGGAGGCAGACAAGGTATAGGGCGGCGCCTACAATCCATGCCAACCCGTTC
CATGTGCTCGCCGAGGCGGCATAAATCGCCGTGACGATCAGCGGTCCAGTGATCGAAGTTAGGCTGGTAA
GAGCCGCGAGCGATCCTTGAAGCTGTCCCTGATGGTCGTCATCTACCTGCCTGGACAGCATGGCCTGCAA
CGCGGGCATCCCGATGCCGCCGGAAGCGAGAAGAATCATAATGGGGAAGGCCATCCAGCCTCGCGTCGCG
AACGCCAGCAAGACGTAGCCCAGCGCGTCGGCCGCCATGCCCTGCTTCATCCCCGTGGCCCGTTGCTCGC
GTTTGCTGGCGGTGTCCCCGGAAGAAATATATTTGCATGTCTTTAGTTCTATGATGACACAAACCCCGCC
CAGCGTCTTGTCATTGGCGAATTCGAACACGCAGATGCAGTCGGGGCGGCGCGGTCCCAGGTCCACTTCG
CATATTAAGGTGACGCGTGTGGCCTCGAACACCGAGCGACCCTGCAGCGACCCGCTTAACAGCGTCAACA
GCGTGCCGCAGATCCCGGGCAATGAGATATGAAAAAGCCTGAACTCACCGCGACGTCTGTCGAGAAGTTT
CTGATCGAAAAGTTCGACAGCGTCTCCGACCTGATGCAGCTCTCGGAGGGCGAAGAATCTCGTGCTTTCA
GCTTCGATGTAGGAGGGCGTGGATATGTCCTGCGGGTAAATAGCTGCGCCGATGGTTTCTACAAAGATCG
TTATGTTTATCGGCACTTTGCATCGGCCGCGCTCCCGATTCCGGAAGTGCTTGACATTGGGGAATTCAGC
GAGAGCCTGACCTATTGCATCTCCCGCCGTGCACAGGGTGTCACGTTGCAAGACCTGCCTGAAACCGAAC
TGCCCGCTGTTCTGCAGCCGGTCGCGGAGGCCATGGATGCGATCGCTGCGGCCGATCTTAGCCAGACGAG
CGGGTTCGGCCCATTCGGACCGCAAGGAATCGGTCAATACACTACATGGCGTGATTTCATATGCGCGATT
GCTGATCCCCATGTGTATCACTGGCAAACTGTGATGGACGACACCGTCAGTGCGTCCGTCGCGCAGGCTC
TCGATGAGCTGATGCTTTGGGCCGAGGACTGCCCCGAAGTCCGGCACCTCGTGCACGCGGATTTCGGCTC
CAACAATGTCCTGACGGACAATGGCCGCATAACAGCGGTCATTGACTGGAGCGAGGCGATGTTCGGGGAT
TCCCAATACGAGGTCGCCAACATCTTCTTCTGGAGGCCGTGGTTGGCTTGTATGGAGCAGCAGACGCGCT
ACTTCGAGCGGAGGCATCCGGAGCTTGCAGGATCGCCGCGGCTCCGGGCGTATATGCTCCGCATTGGTCT
TGACCAACTCTATCAGAGCTTGGTTGACGGCAATTTCGATGATGCAGCTTGGGCGCAGGGTCGATGCGAC
GCAATCGTCCGATCCGGAGCCGGGACTGTCGGGCGTACACAAATCGCCCGCAGAAGCGCGGCCGTCTGGA
CCGATGGCTGTGTAGAAGTACTCGCCGATAGTGGAAACCGACGCCCCAGCACTCGTCCGAGGGCAAAGGA
ATAGGGGAGATGGGGGAGGCTAACTGAAACACGGAAGGAGACAATACCGGAAGGAACCCGCGCTATGACG
GCAATAAAAAGACAGAATAAAACGCACGGGTGTTGGGTCGTTTGTTCATAAACGCGGGGTTCGGTCCCAG
GGCTGGCACTCTGTCGATACCCCACCGAGACCCCATTGGGGCCAATACGCCCGCGTTTCTTCCTTTTCCC
CACCCCACCCCCCAAGTTCGGGTGAAGGCCCAGGGCTCGCAGCCAACGTCGGGGCGGCAGGCCCTGCCAT
AGCCACTGGCCCCGTGGGTTAGGGACGGGGTCCCCCATGGGGAATGGTTTATGGTTCGTGGGGGTTATTA
TTTTGGGCGTTGCGTGGGGTCTGGTCCACGACTGGACTGAGCAGACAGACCCATGGTTTTTGGATGGCCT
GGGCATGGACCGCATGTACTGGCGCGACACGAACACCGGGCGTCTGTGGCTGCCAAACACCCCCGACCCC
CAAAAACCACCGCGCGGATTTCTGGCGTGCCAAGCTAGTCGACCAATTCTCATGTTTGACAGCTTATCAT
CGCAGATCCGGGCAACGTTGTTGCATTGCTGCAGGCGCAGAACTGGTAGGTATGGAAGATCTATACATTG
AATCAATATTGGCAATTAGCCATATTAGTCATTGGTTATATAGCATAAATCAATATTGGCTATTGGCCAT
TGCATACGTTGTATCTATATCATAATATGTACATTTATATTGGCTCATGTCCAATATGACCGCCATGTTG
ACATTGATTATTGACTAGTTATTAATAGTAATCAATTACGGGGTCATTAGTTCATAGCCCATATATGGAG
TTCCGCGTTACATAACTTACGGTAAATGGCCCGCCTGGCTGACCGCCCAACGACCCCCGCCCATTGACGT
CAATAATGACGTATGTTCCCATAGTAACGCCAATAGGGACTTTCCATTGACGTCAATGGGTGGAGTATTT
ACGGTAAACTGCCCACTTGGCAGTACATCAAGTGTATCATATGCCAAGTCCGCCCCCTATTGACGTCAAT
GACGGTAAATGGCCCGCCTGGCATTATGCCCAGTACATGACCTTACGGGACTTTCCTACTTGGCAGTACA
TCTACGTATTAGTCATCGCTATTACCATGGTGATGCGGTTTTGGCAGTACACCAATGGGCGTGGATAGCG
GTTTGACTCACGGGGATTTCCAAGTCTCCACCCCATTGACGTCAATGGGAGTTTGTTTTGGCACCAAAAT
CAACGGGACTTTCCAAAATGTCGTAATAACCCCGCCCCGTTGACGCAAATGGGCGGTAGGCGTGTACGGT
GGGAGGTCTATATAAGCAGAGCTCGTTTAGTGAACCGTCAGATCTCTAGAAGCTGGGTACCAGCT
