>Addgene plasmid #141309 | pCEP4-FLAG-TAPBPR-tapasinCT | addgene partial sequence | sequence record 327922 | Addgene NGS Result
GATTGTAACCCCGCTAACCACTGCGGTCAAACCACTTGCCCACAAAACCACTAATGGCACCCCGGGGAAT
ACCTGCATAAGTAGGTGGGCGGGCCAAGATAGGGGCGCGATTGCTGCGATCTGGAGGACAAATTACACAC
ACTTGCGCCTGAGCGCCAAGCACAGGGTTGTTGGTCCTCATATTCACGAGGTCGCTGAGAGCACGGTGGG
CTAATGTTGCCATGGGTAGCATATACTACCCAAATATCTGGATAGCATATGCTATCCTAATCTATATCTG
GGTAGCATAGGCTATCCTAATCTATATCTGGGTAGCATATGCTATCCTAATCTATATCTGGGTAGTATAT
GCTATCCTAATTTATATCTGGGTAGCATAGGCTATCCTAATCTATATCTGCTCCTGCCCCTCCTCCTGCT
CCTGCCCCTCCTGCTCCTGCCCCTCCCGCTCCTGCTCCTGCTCCTGTTCCACCGTGGGTCCCTTTGCAGC
CAATGCAACTTGGACGTTTTTGGGGTCTCCGGACACCATCTCTATGTCTTGGCCCTGATCCTGAGCCGCC
CGGGGCTCCTGGTCTTCCGCCTCCTCGTCCTCGTCCTCTTCCCCGTCCTCGTCCATGGTTATCACCCCCT
CTTCTTTGAGGTCCACTGCCGCCGGAGCCTTCTGGTCCAGATGTGTCTCCCTTCTCTCCTAGGCCATTTC
CAGGTCCTGTACCTGGCCCCTCGTCAGACATGATTCACACTAAAAGAGATCAATAGACATCTTTATTAGA
CGACGCTCAGTGAATACAGGGAGTGCAGACTCCTGCCCCCTCCAACAGCCCCCCCACCCTCATCCCCTTC
ATGGTCGCTGTCAGACAGATCCAGGTCTGAAAATTCCCCATCCTCCGAACCATCCTCGTCCTCATCACCA
ATTACTCGCAGCCCGGAAAACTCCCGCTGAACATCCTCAAGATTTGCGTCCTGAGCCTCAAGCCAGGCCT
CAAATTCCTCGTCCCCCTTTTTGCTGGACGGTAGGGATGGGGATTCTCGGGACCCCTCCTCTTCCTCTTC
AAGGTCACCAGACAGAGATGCTACTGGGGCAACGGAAGAAAAGCTGGGTGCGGCCTGTGAGGATCAGCTT
ATCGATGATAAGCTGTCAAACATGAGAATTCTTGAAGACGAAAGGGCCTCGTGATACGCCTATTTTTATA
GGTTAATGTCATGATAATAATGGTTTCTTAGACGTCAGGTGGCACTTTTCGGGGAAATGTGCGCGGAACC
CCTATTTGTTTATTTTTCTAAATACATTCAAATATGTATCCGCTCATGAGACAATAACCCTGATAAATGC
TTCAATAATATTGAAAAAGGAAGAGTATGAGTATTCAACATTTCCGTGTCGCCCTTATTCCCTTTTTTGC
GGCATTTTGCCTTCCTGTTTTTGCTCACCCAGAAACGCTGGTGAAAGTAAAAGATGCTGAAGATCAGTTG
GGTGCACGAGTGGGTTACATCGAACTGGATCTCAACAGCGGTAAGATCCTTGAGAGTTTTCGCCCCGAAG
AACGTTTTCCAATGATGAGCACTTTTAAAGTTCTGCTATGTGGCGCGGTATTATCCCGTGTTGACGCCGG
GCAAGAGCAACTCGGTCGCCGCATACACTATTCTCAGAATGACTTGGTTGAGTACTCACCAGTCACAGAA
AAGCATCTTACGGATGGCATGACAGTAAGAGAATTATGCAGTGCTGCCATAACCATGAGTGATAACACTG
CGGCCAACTTACTTCTGACAACGATCGGAGGACCGAAGGAGCTAACCGCTTTTTTGCACAACATGGGGGA
TCATGTAACTCGCCTTGATCGTTGGGAACCGGAGCTGAATGAAGCCATACCAAACGACGAGCGTGACACC
ACGATGCCTGCAGCAATGGCAACAACGTTGCGCAAACTATTAACTGGCGAACTACTTACTCTAGCTTCCC
GGCAACAATTAATAGACTGGATGGAGGCGGATAAAGTTGCAGGACCACTTCTGCGCTCGGCCCTTCCGGC
TGGCTGGTTTATTGCTGATAAATCTGGAGCCGGTGAGCGTGGGTCTCGCGGTATCATTGCAGCACTGGGG
CCAGATGGTAAGCCCTCCCGTATCGTAGTTATCTACACGACGGGGAGTCAGGCAACTATGGATGAACGAA
ATAGACAGATCGCTGAGATAGGTGCCTCACTGATTAAGCATTGGTAACTGTCAGACCAAGTTTACTCATA
TATACTTTAGATTGATTTAAAACTTCATTTTTAATTTAAAAGGATCTAGGTGAAGATCCTTTTTGATAAT
CTCATGACCAAAATCCCTTAACGTGAGTTTTCGTTCCACTGAGCGTCAGACCCCGTAGAAAAGATCAAAG
GATCTTCTTGAGATCCTTTTTTTCTGCGCGTAATCTGCTGCTTGCAAACAAAAAAACCACCGCTACCAGC
GGTGGTTTGTTTGCCGGATCAAGAGCTACCAACTCTTTTTCCGAAGGTAACTGGCTTCAGCAGAGCGCAG
ATACCAAATACTGTCCTTCTAGTGTAGCCGTAGTTAGGCCACCACTTCAAGAACTCTGTAGCACCGCCTA
CATACCTCGCTCTGCTAATCCTGTTACCAGTGGCTGCTGCCAGTGGCGATAAGTCGTGTCTTACCGGGTT
GGACTCAAGACGATAGTTACCGGATAAGGCGCAGCGGTCGGGCTGAACGGGGGGTTCGTGCACACAGCCC
AGCTTGGAGCGAACGACCTACACCGAACTGAGATACCTACAGCGTGAGCTATGAGAAAGCGCCACGCTTC
CCGAAGGGAGAAAGGCGGACAGGTATCCGGTAAGCGGCAGGGTCGGAACAGGAGAGCGCACGAGGGAGCT
TCCAGGGGGAAACGCCTGGTATCTTTATAGTCCTGTCGGGTTTCGCCACCTCTGACTTGAGCGTCGATTT
TTGTGATGCTCGTCAGGGGGGCGGAGCCTATGGAAAAACGCCAGCAACGCGGCCTTTTTACGGTTCCTGG
CCTTTTGCTGGCCTTGAAGCTGTCCCTGATGGTCGTCATCTACCTGCCTGGACAGCATGGCCTGCAACGC
GGGCATCCCGATGCCGCCGGAAGCGAGAAGAATCATAATGGGGAAGGCCATCCAGCCTCGCGTCGCGAAC
GCCAGCAAGACGTAGCCCAGCGCGTCGGCCCCGAGATGCGCCGCGTGCGGCTGCTGGAGATGGCGGACGC
GATGGATATGTTCTGCCAAGGGTTGGTTTGCGCATTCACAGTTCTCCGCAAGAATTGATTGGCTCCAATT
CTTGGAGTGGTGAATCCGTTAGCGAGGTGCCGCCCTGCTTCATCCCCGTGGCCCGTTGCTCGCGTTTGCT
GGCGGTGTCCCCGGAAGAAATATATTTGCATGTCTTTAGTTCTATGATGACACAAACCCCGCCCAGCGTC
TTGTCATTGGCGAATTCGAACACGCAGATGCAGTCGGGGCGGCGCGGTCCGAGGTCCACTTCGCATATTA
AGGTGACGCGTGTGGCCTCGAACACCGAGCGACCCTGCAGCGACCCGCTTAACAGCGTCAACAGCGTGCC
GCAGATCCCGGGGGGCAATGAGATATGAAAAAGCCTGAACTCACCGCGACGTCTGTCGAGAAGTTTCTGA
TCGAAAAGTTCGACAGCGTCTCCGACCTGATGCAGCTCTCGGAGGGCGAAGAATCTCGTGCTTTCAGCTT
CGATGTAGGAGGGCGTGGATATGTCCTGCGGGTAAATAGCTGCGCCGATGGTTTCTACAAAGATCGTTAT
GTTTATCGGCACTTTGCATCGGCCGCGCTCCCGATTCCGGAAGTGCTTGACATTGGGGAATTCAGCGAGA
GCCTGACCTATTGCATCTCCCGCCGTGCACAGGGTGTCACGTTGCAAGACCTGCCTGAAACCGAACTGCC
CGCTGTTCTGCAGCCGGTCGCGGAGGCCATGGATGCGATCGCTGCGGCCGATCTTAGCCAGACGAGCGGG
TTCGGCCCATTCGGACCGCAAGGAATCGGTCAATACACTACATGGCGTGATTTCATATGCGCGATTGCTG
ATCCCCATGTGTATCACTGGCAAACTGTGATGGACGACACCGTCAGTGCGTCCGTCGCGCAGGCTCTCGA
TGAGCTGATGCTTTGGGCCGAGGACTGCCCCGAAGTCCGGCACCTCGTGCACGCGGATTTCGGCTCCAAC
AATGTCCTGACGGACAATGGCCGCATAACAGCGGTCATTGACTGGAGCGAGGCGATGTTCGGGGATTCCC
AATACGAGGTCGCCAACATCTTCTTCTGGAGGCCGTGGTTGGCTTGTATGGAGCAGCAGACGCGCTACTT
CGAGCGGAGGCATCCGGAGCTTGCAGGATCGCCGCGGCTCCGGGCGTATATGCTCCGCATTGGTCTTGAC
CAACTCTATCAGAGCTTGGTTGACGGCAATTTCGATGATGCAGCTTGGGCGCAGGGTCGATGCGACGCAA
TCGTCCGATCCGGAGCCGGGACTGTCGGGCGTACACAAATCGCCCGCAGAAGCGCGGCCGTCTGGACCGA
TGGCTGTGTAGAAGTACTCGCCGATAGTGGAAACCGACGCCCCAGCACTCGTCCGGATCGGGAGATGGGG
GAGGCTAACTGAAACACGGAAGGAGACAATACCGGAAGGAACCCGCGCTATGACGGCAATAAAAAGACAG
AATAAAACGCACGGGTGTTGGGTCGTTTGTTCATAAACGCGGGGTTCGGTCCCAGGGCTGGCACTCTGTC
GATACCCCACCGAGACCCCATTGGGGCCAATACGCCCGCGTTTCTTCCTTTTCCCCACCCCACCCCCCAA
GTTCGGGTGAAGGCCCAGGGCTCGCAGCCAACGTCGGGGCGGCAGGCCCTGCCATAGCCACTGGCCCCGT
GGGTTAGGGACGGGGTCCCCCATGGGGAATGGTTTATGGTTCGTGGGGGTTATTATTTTGGGCGTTGCGT
GGGGTCAGGTCCACGACTGGACTGAGCAGACAGACCCATGGTTTTTGGATGGCCTGGGCATGGACCGCAT
GTACTGGCGCGACACGAACACCGGGCGTCTGTGGCTGCCAAACACCCCCGACCCCCAAAAACCACCGCGC
GGATTTCTGGCGTGCCAAGCTAGTCGACCAATTCTCATGTTTGACAGCTTATCATCGCAGATCCGGGCAA
CGTTGTTGCCATTGCTGCAGGCGCAGAACTGGTAGGTATGGAAGATCTATACATTGAATCAATATTGGCA
ATTAGCCATATTAGTCATTGGTTATATAGCATAAATCAATATTGGCTATTGGCCATTGCATACGTTGTAT
CTATATCATAATATGTACATTTATATTGGCTCATGTCCAATATGACCGCCATGTTGACATTGATTATTGA
CTAGTTATTAATAGTAATCAATTACGGGGTCATTAGTTCATAGCCCATATATGGAGTTCCGCGTTACATA
ACTTACGGTAAATGGCCCGCCTGGCTGACCGCCCAACGACCCCCGCCCATTGACGTCAATAATGACGTAT
GTTCCCATAGTAACGCCAATAGGGACTTTCCATTGACGTCAATGGGTGGAGTATTTACGGTAAACTGCCC
ACTTGGCAGTACATCAAGTGTATCATATGCCAAGTCCGCCCCCTATTGACGTCAATGACGGTAAATGGCC
CGCCTGGCATTATGCCCAGTACATGACCTTACGGGACTTTCCTACTTGGCAGTACATCTACGTATTAGTC
ATCGCTATTACCATGGTGATGCGGTTTTGGCAGTACACCAATGGGCGTGGATAGCGGTTTGACTCACGGG
GATTTCCAAGTCTCCACCCCATTGACGTCAATGGGAGTTTGTTTTGGCACCAAAATCAACGGGACTTTCC
AAAATGTCGTAATAACCCCGCCCCGTTGACGCAAATGGGCGGTAGGCGTGTACGGTGGGAGGTCTATATA
AGCAGAGCTCGTTTAGTGAACCGTCAGATCTCTAGAAGCTGGGTACCAGCTGCTAGCGCCACCATGGCCG
TCATGGCGCCCCGAACCCTCGTCCTGCTACTCTCGGGGGCCCTGGCCCTGACCCAGACCTGGGCGGGCTC
CGACTACAAGGACGATGATGACAAGGGAGGATCCAAGCCCCACCCAGCAGAGGGGCAGTGGCGGGCAGTG
GACGTGGTCCTAGACTGTTTCCTGGTGAAGGACGGTGCGCACCGTGGAGCTCTCGCCAGCAGTGAGGACA
GGGCAAGGGCCTCCCTTGTGCTGAAGCAGGTGCCAGTGCTGGACGATGGCTCCCTGGAGGACTTCACCGA
TTTCCAAGGGGGCACACTGGCCCAAGATGACCCACCTATTATCTTTGAGGCCTCAGTGGACCTGGTCCAG
ATTCCCCAGGCCGAGGCCTTGCTCCATGCTGACTGCAGTGGGAAGGAGGTGACCTGTGAGATCTCCCGCT
ACTTTCTCCAGATGACAGAGACCACTGTTAAGACAGCAGCTTGGTTCATGGCCAACGTGCAGGTCTCTGG
AGGGGGACCTAGCATCTCCTTGGTGATGAAGACTCCCAGGGTCGCCAAGAATGAGGTGCTCTGGCACCCA
ACGCTGAACTTGCCACTGAGCCCCCAGGGGACTGTGCGAACTGCAGTGGAGTTCCAGGTGATGACACAGA
CCCAATCCCTGAGCTTCCTGCTGGGGTCCTCAGCCTCCTTGGACTGTGGCTTCTCCATGGCACCGGGCTT
GGACCTCATCAGTGTGGAGTGGCGACTGCAGCACAAGGGCAGGGGTCAGTTGGTGTACAGCTGGACCGCA
GGGCAGGGGCAGGCTGTGCGGAAGGGCGCTACCCTGGAGCCTGCACAACTGGGCATGGCCAGGGATGCCT
CCCTCACCCTGCCCGGCCTCACTATACAGGACGAGGGGACCTACATTTGCCAGATCACCACCTCTCTGTA
CCGAGCTCAGCAGATCATCCAGCTCAACATCCAAGCTTCCCCTAAAGTACGACTGAGCTTGGCAAACGAA
GCTCTGCTGCCCACCCTCATCTGCGACATTGCTGGCTATTACCCTCTGGATGTGGTGGTGACGTGGACCC
GAGAGGAGCTGGGTGGATCCCCAGCCCAAGTCTCTGGTGCCTCCTTCTCCAGCCTCAGGCAAAGCGTGGC
AGGCACCTACAGCATCTCCTCCTCTCTCACCGCAGAACCTGGCTCTGCAGGTGCCACTTACACCTGCCAG
GTCACACACATCTCTCTGGAGGAGCCCCTTGGGGCCAGCACCCAGGTTGTCCCACCAGAGCGGAGATCAG
GGCCCTCCCTTGAGGACAGCGTAGGCCTTTTCCTGTCTGCCTTTCTTCTGCTTGGGCTCTTCAAGGCACT
GGGCTGGGCTGCTGTCTACCTGTCCACCTGCAAGGATTCAAAGAAGGTACAGTGCTCCACCTCTCTGTAT
CTTTCCCTTGTCACTTTATCTCCTCATCCTATCTCAAAACCCATGGAGGGAGGCTGCTGGTGTGGTAGGC
AGAACCTAGGCTTGGAATTCACACTGATCTGGGTTAAAACCTGGCACTATATCCTAACTGTAGGACTCTT
TGAGCATGCTACTTAATGACTCGAGGCCGGCAAGGCCGGATCCAGACATGATAAGATACATTGATGAGTT
TGGACAAACCACAACTAGAATGCAGTGAAAAAAATGCTTTATTTGTGAAATTTGTGATGCTATTGCTTTA
TTTGTAACCATTATAAGCTGCAATAAACAAGTTAACAACAACAATTGCATTCATTTTATGTTTCAGGTTC
AGGGGGAGGTGTGGGAGGTTTTTTAAAGCAAGTAAAACCTCTACAAATGTGGTATGGCTGATTATGATCC
GGCTGCCTCGCGCGTTTCGGTGATGACGGTGAAAACCTCTGACACATGCAGCTCCCGGAGACGGTCACAG
CTTGTCTGTAAGCGGATGCCGGGAGCAGACAAGCCCGTCAGGGCGCGTCAGCGGGTGTTGGCGGGTGTCG
GGGCGCAGCCATGAGGTCGACTCTAGAGGATCGATCCCCGCCCCGGACGAACTAAACCTGACTACGACAT
CTCTGCCCCTTCTTCGCGGGGCAGTGCATGTAATCCCTTCAGTTGGTTGGTACAACTTGCCAACTGGGCC
CTGTTCCACATGTGACACGGGGGGGGACCAAACACAAAGGGGTTCTCTGACTGTAGTTGACATCCTTATA
AATGGATGTGCACATTTGCCAACACTGAGTGGCTTTCATCCTGGAGCAGACTTTGCAGTCTGTGGACTGC
AACACAACATTGCCTTTATGTGTAACTCTTGGCTGAAGCTCTTACACCAATGCTGGGGGACATGTACCTC
CCAGGGGCCCAGGAAGACTACGGGAGGCTACACCAACGTCAATCAGAGGGGCCTGTGTAGCTACCGATAA
GCGGACCCTCAAGAGGGCATTAGCAATAGTGTTTATAAGGCCCCCTTGTTAACCCTAAACGGGTAGCATA
TGCTTCCCGGGTAGTAGTATATACTATCCAGACTAACCCTAATTCAATAGCATATGTTACCCAACGGGAA
GCATATGCTATCGAATTAGGGTTAGTAAAAGGGTCCTAAGGAACAGCGATATCTCCCACCCCATGAGCTG
TCACGGTTTTATTTACATGGGGTCAGGATTCCACGAGGGTAGTGAACCATTTTAGTCACAAGGGCAGTGG
CTGAAGATCAAGGAGCGGGCAGTGAACTCTCCTGAATCTTCGCCTGCTTCTTCATTCTCCTTCGTTTAGC
TAATAGAATAACTGCTGAGTTGTGAACAGTAAGGTGTATGTGAGGTGCTCGAAAACAAGGTTTCAGGTGA
CGCCCCCAGAATAAAATTTGGACGGGGGGTTCAGTGGTGGCATTGTGCTATGACACCAATATAACCCTCA
CAAACCCCTTGGGCAATAAATACTAGTGTAGGAATGAAACATTCTGAATATCTTTAACAATAGAAATCCA
TGGGGTGGGGACAAGCCGTAAAGACTGGATGTCCATCTCACACGAATTTATGGCTATGGGCAACACATAA
TCCTAGTGCAATATGATACTGGGGTTATTAAGATGTGTCCCAGGCAGGGACCAAGACAGGTGAACCATGT
TGTTACACTCTATTTGTAACAAGGGGAAAGAGAGTGGACGCCGACAGCAGCGGACTCCACTGGTTGTCTC
TAACACCCCCGAAAATTAAACGGGGCTCCACGCCAATGGGGCCCATAAACAAAGACAAGTGGCCACTCTT
TTTTTTGAAATTGTGGAGTGGGGGCACGCGTCAGCCCCCACACGCCGCCCTGCGGTTTTGGACTGTAAAA
TAAGGGTGTAATAACTTGGCT
